>Addgene plasmid #49024 | pYEXNH3 | depositor full sequence | sequence record 71980 | pYEXNH3 sequence 7638 bps
ACGGATTAGAAGCCGCCGAGCGGGTGACAGCCCTCCGAAGGAAGACTCTCCTCCGTGCGTCCTCGTCTTC
ACCGGTCGCGTTCCTGAAACGCAGATGTGCCTCGCGCCGCACTGCTCCGAACAATAAAGATTCTACAATA
CTAGCTTTTATGGTTATGAAGAGGAAAAATTGGCAGTAACCTGGCCCCACAAACCTTCAAATGAACGAAT
CAAATTAACAACCATAGGATGATAATGCGATTAGTTTTTTAGCCTTATTTCTGGGGTAATTAATCAGCGA
AGCGATGATTTTTGATCTATTAACAGATATATAAATGCAAAAACTGCATAACCACTTTAACTAATACTTT
CAACATTTTCGGTTTGTATTACTTCTTATTCAAATGTAATAAAAGTATCAACAAAAAATTGTTAATATAC
CTCTATACTTTAACGTCAAGGAGAAAAAACCCCGGATCGGACTACTAGCAGCTGTAATACGACTCACTAT
AGGGAATATTAAGCTTGGTACCATTAACCATGCACCATCATCATCACCATCATCATCATCATTTAGAAGT
TTTGTTTCAAGGTCCAAGTAGAAGAGCGAGCTGCAGACTGGCTGTGTATAAGGGAGCCTGACATTTATAT
TCCCCAGAACATCAGGTTAATGGCGTTTTTGATGTCATTTTCGCGGTGGCTGAGATCAGCCACTTCTTCC
CCGATAACGGAGACCGGCACACTGGCCATATCGGTGGTCATCATGCGCCAGCTTTCATCCCCGATATGCA
CCACCGGGTAAAGTTCACGGGAGACTTTATCTGACAGCAGACGTGCACTGGCCAGGGGGATCACCATCCG
TCGCCCGGGCGTGTCAATAATATCACTCTGTACATCCACAAACAGACGATAACGGCTCTCTCTTTTATAG
GTGTAAACCTTAAACTGCATTTCACCAGCCCCTGTTCTCGTCAGCAAAAGAGCCGTTCATTTCAATAAAC
CGGGCGACCTCAGCCATCCCTTCCTGATTTTCCGCTTTCCAGCGTTCGGCACGCAGACGACGGGCTTCAT
TCTGCATGGTTGTGCTTACCAGACCGGAGATATTGACATCATATATGCCTTGAGCAACTGATAGCTGTCG
CTGTCAACTGTCACTGTAATACGCTGCTTCATAGCATACCTCTTTTTGACATACTTCGGGTATACATATC
AGTATATATTCTTATACCGCAAAAATCAGCGCGCAAATACGCATACTGTTATCTGGCTTTTAGTAAGCCG
GATCCACGCGTTTACGCCCCGCCCTGCCACTCATCGCAGTACTGTTGTAATTCATTAAGCATTCTGCCGA
CATGGAAGCCATCACAAACGGCATGATGAACCTGAATCGCCAGCGGCATCAGCACCTTGTCGCCTTGCGT
ATAATATTTGCCCATGGTGAAAACGGGGGCGAAGAAGTTGTCCATATTGGCCACGTTTAAATCAAAACTG
GTGAAACTCACCCAGGGATTGGCTGAGACGAAAAACATATTCTCAATAAACCCTTTAGGGAAATAGGCCA
GGTTTTCACCGTAACACGCCACATCTTGCGAATATATGTGTAGAAACTGCCGGAAATCGTCGTGGTATTC
ACTCCAGAGCGATGAAAACGTTTCAGTTTGCTCATGGAAAACGGTGTAACAAGGGTGAACACTATCCCAT
ATCACCAGCTCACCGTCTTTCATTGCCATACGGAATTCCGGATGAGCATTCATCAGGCGGGCAAGAATGT
GAATAAAGGCCGGATAAAACTTGTGCTTATTTTTCTTTACGGTCTTTAAAAAGGCCGTAATATCCAGCTG
AACGGTCTGGTTATAGGTACATTGAGCAACTGACTGAAATGCCTCAAAATGTTCTTTACGATGCCATTGG
GATATATCAACGGTGGTATATCCAGTGATTTTTTTCTCCATTTTAGCTTCCTTAGCTCCTGAAAATCTCG
ACGGATCCTAACTCAAAATCCACACATTATACGAGCCGGAAGCATAAAGTGTAAAGCCTGGGGTGCCTAA
TGCGGCCGCCATAGTGACTGGATATGTTGTGTTTTACAGTATTATGTAGTCTGTTTTTTATGCAAAATCT
AATTTAATATATTGATATTTATATCATTTTACGTTTCTCGTTCAGCTTTTTTGTACAAACTTGTGATATC
GAATTCGCTAGCTACCTTTCTCTTCTTTTTTGGATCTACCTTTCTCTTCTTTTTTGGGGATCCACTAGTT
CAGCTCTTCTGCATAATAACTATCTAGAGGGCCCTTCGAAGGTAAGCCTATCCCTAACCCTCTCCTCGGT
CTCGATTCTACGCGTACCGGTCATCATCACCATCACCATTGAGTTTAAACCCGCTGATCCTAGAGGGCCG
CATCATGTAATTAGTTATGTCACGCTTACATTCACGCCCTCCCCCCACATCCGCTCTAACCGAAAAGGAA
GGAGTTAGACAACCTGAAGTCTAGGTCCCTATTTATTTTTTTATAGTTATGTTAGTATTAAGAACGTTAT
TTATATTTCAAATTTTTCTTTTTTTTCTGTACAGACGCGTGTACGCATGTAACATTATACTGAAAACCTT
GCTTGAGAAGGTTTTGGGACGCTCGAAGGCTTTAATTTGCAAGCTGCGGCCCTGCATTAATGAATCGGCC
AACGCGCGGGGAGAGGCGGTTTGCGTATTGGGCGCTATTCCGCTTCCTCGCTCACTGACTCGCTGCGCTC
GGTCGTTCGGCTGCGGCGAGCGGTATCAGCTCACTCAAAGGCGGTAATACGGTTATCCACAGAATCAGGG
GATAACGCAGGAAAGAACATGTGAGCAAAAGGCCAGCAAAAGGCCAGGAACCGTAAAAAGGCCGCGTTGC
TGGCGTTTTTCCATAGGCTCCGCCCCCCTGACGAGCATCACAAAAATCGACGCTCAAGTCAGAGGTGGCG
AAACCCGACAGGACTATAAAGATACCAGGCGTTTCCCCCTGGAAGCTCCCTCGTGCGCTCTCCTGTTCCG
ACCCTGCCGCTTACCGGATACCTGTCCGCCTTTCTCCCTTCGGGAAGCGTGGCGCTTTCTCATAGCTCAC
GCTGTAGGTATCTCAGTTCGGTGTAGGTCGTTCGCTCCAAGCTGGGCTGTGTGCACGAACCCCCCGTTCA
GCCCGACCGCTGCGCCTTATCCGGTAACTATCGTCTTGAGTCCAACCCGGTAAGACACGACTTATCGCCA
CTGGCAGCAGCCACTGGTAACAGGATTAGCAGAGCGAGGTATGTAGGCGGTGCTACAGAGTTCTTGAAGT
GGTGGCCTAACTACGGCTACACTAGAAGGACAGTATTTGGTATCTGCGCTCTGCTGAAGCCAGTTACCTT
CGGAAAAAGAGTTGGTAGCTCTTGATCCGGCAAACAAACCACCGCTGGTAGCGGTGGTTTTTTTGTTTGC
AAGCAGCAGATTACGCGCAGAAAAAAAGGATCTCAAGAAGATCCTTTGATCTTTTCTACGGGGTCTGACG
CTCAGTGGAACGAAAACTCACGTTAAGGGATTTTGGTCATGAGATTATCAAAAAGGATCTTCACCTAGAT
CCTTTTAAATTAAAAATGAAGTTTTAAATCAATCTAAAGTATATATGAGTAAACTTGGTCTGACAGTTAC
CAATGCTTAATCAGTGAGGCACCTATCTCAGCGATCTGTCTATTTCGTTCATCCATAGTTGCCTGACTCC
CCGTCGTGTAGATAACTACGATACGGGAGCGCTTACCATCTGGCCCCAGTGCTGCAATGATACCGCGAGA
CCCACGCTCACCGGCTCCAGATTTATCAGCAATAAACCAGCCAGCCGGAAGGGCCGAGCGCAGAAGTGGT
CCTGCAACTTTATCCGCCTCCATCCAGTCTATTAATTGTTGCCGGGAAGCTAGAGTAAGTAGTTCGCCAG
TTAATAGTTTGCGCAACGTTGTTGGCATTGCTACAGGCATCGTGGTGTCACTCTCGTCGTTTGGTATGGC
TTCATTCAGCTCCGGTTCCCAACGATCAAGGCGAGTTACATGATCCCCCATGTTGTGCAAAAAAGCGGTT
AGCTCCTTCGGTCCTCCGATCGTTGTCAGAAGTAAGTTGGCCGCAGTGTTATCACTCATGGTTATGGCAG
CACTGCATAATTCTCTTACTGTCATGCCATCCGTAAGATGCTTTTCTGTGACTGGTGAGTACTCAACCAA
GTCATTCTGAGAATAGTGTATGCGGCGACCGAGTTGCTCTTGCCCGGCGTCAATACGGGATAATAGTGTA
TCACATAGCAGAACTTTAAAAGTGCTCATCATTGGAAAACGTTCTTCGGGGCGAAAACTCTCAAGGATCT
TACCGCTGTTGAGATCCAGTTCGATGTAACCCACTCGTGCACCCAACTGATCTTCAGCATCTTTTACTTT
CACCAGCGTTTCTGGGTGAGCAAAAACAGGAAGGCAAAATGCCGCAAAAAAGGGAATAAGGGCGACACGG
AAATGTTGAATACTCATACTCTTCCTTTTTCAATGGGTAATAACTGATATAATTAAATTGAAGCTCTAAT
TTGTGAGTTTAGTATACATGCATTTACTTATAATACAGTTTTTTAGTTTTGCTGGCCGCATCTTCTCAAA
TATGCTTCCCAGCCTGCTTTTCTGTAACGTTCACCCTCTACCTTAGCATCCCTTCCCTTTGCAAATAGTC
CTCTTCCAACAATAATAATGTCAGATCCTGTAGAGACCACATCATCCACGGTTCTATACTGTTGACCCAA
TGCGTCTCCCTTGTCATCTAAACCCACACCGGGTGTCATAATCAACCAATCGTAACCTTCATCTCTTCCA
CCCATGTCTCTTTGAGCAATAAAGCCGATAACAAAATCTTTGTCGCTTTTCGCAATGTCAACAGTACCCT
TAGTATATTCTCCAGTAGATAGGGAGCCCTTGCATGACAATTCTGCTAACATCAAAAGGCCTCTAGGTTC
CTTTGTTACTTCTTCTGCCGCCTGCTTCAAACCGCTAACAATACCTGGGCCCACCACACCGTGTGCATTC
GTAATGTCTGCCCATTCTGCTATTCTGTATACACCCGCAGAGTACTGCAATTTGACTGTATTACCAATGT
CAGCAAATTTTCTGTCTTCGAAGAGTAAAAAATTGTACTTGGCGGATAATGCCTTTAGCGGCTTAACTGT
GCCCTCCATGGAAAAATCAGTCAAGATATCCACATGTGTTTTTAGTAAACAAATTTTGGGACCTAATGCT
TCAACTAACTCCAGTAATTCCTTGGTGGTACGAACATCCAATGAAGCACACAAGTTTGTTTGCTTTTCGT
GCATGATATTAAATAGCTTGGCAGCAACAGGACTAGGATGAGTAGCAGCACGTTCCTTATATGTAGCTTT
CGACATGATTTATCTTCGTTTCCTGCAGGTTTTTGTTCTGTGCAGTTGGGTTAAGAATACTGGGCAATTT
CATGTTTCTTCAACACTACATATGCGTATATATACCAATCTAAGTCTGTGCTCCTTCCTTCGTTCTTCCT
TCTGTTCGGAGATTACCGAATCAAAAAAATTTCAAAGAAACCGAAATCAAAAAAAAGAATAAAAAAAAAA
TGATGAATTGAATTGAAAAGCTAGCTTATCGATGATAAGCTGTCAAAGATGAGAATTAATTCCACGGACT
ATAGACTATACTAGATACTCCGTCTACTGTACGATACACTTCCGCTCAGGTCCTTGTCCTTTAACGAGGC
CTTACCACTCTTTTGTTACTCTATTGATCCAGCTCAGCAAAGGCAGTGTGATCTAAGATTCTATCTTCGC
GATGTAGTAAAACTAGCTAGACCGAGAAAGAGACTAGAAATGCAAAAGGCACTTCTACAATGGCTGCCAT
CATTATTATCCGATGTGACGCTGCAGCTTCTCAATGATATTCGAATACGCTTTGAGGAGATACAGCCTAA
TATCCGACAAACTGTTTTACAGATTTACGATCGTACTTGTTACCCATCATTGAATTTTGAACATCCGAAC
CTGGGAGTTTTCCCTGAAACAGATAGTATATTTGAACCTGTATAATAATATATAGTCTAGCGCTTTACGG
AAGACAATGTATGTATTTCGGTTCCTGGAGAAACTATTGCATCTATTGCATAGGTAATCTTGCACGTCGC
ATCCCCGGTTCATTTTCTGCGTTTCCATCTTGCACTTCAATAGCATATCTTTGTTAACGAAGCATCTGTG
CTTCATTTTGTAGAACAAAAATGCAACGCGAGAGCGCTAATTTTTCAAACAAAGAATCTGAGCTGCATTT
TTACAGAACAGAAATGCAACGCGAAAGCGCTATTTTACCAACGAAGAATCTGTGCTTCATTTTTGTAAAA
CAAAAATGCAACGCGACGAGAGCGCTAATTTTTCAAACAAAGAATCTGAGCTGCATTTTTACAGAACAGA
AATGCAACGCGAGAGCGCTATTTTACCAACAAAGAATCTATACTTCTTTTTTGTTCTACAAAAATGCATC
CCGAGAGCGCTATTTTTCTAACAAAGCATCTTAGATTACTTTTTTTCTCCTTTGTGCGCTCTATAATGCA
GTCTCTTGATAACTTTTTGCACTGTAGGTCCGTTAAGGTTAGAAGAAGGCTACTTTGGTGTCTATTTTCT
CTTCCATAAAAAAAGCCTGACTCCACTTCCCGCGTTTACTGATTACTAGCGAAGCTGCGGGTGCATTTTT
TCAAGATAAAGGCATCCCCGATTATATTCTATACCGATGTGGATTGCGCATACTTTGTGAACAGAAAGTG
ATAGCGTTGATGATTCTTCATTGGTCAGAAAATTATGAACGGTTTCTTCTATTTTGTCTCTATATACTAC
GTATAGGAAATGTTTACATTTTCGTATTGTTTTCGATTCACTCTATGAATAGTTCTTACTACAATTTTTT
TGTCTAAAGAGTAATACTAGAGATAAACATAAAAAATGTAGAGGTCGAGTTTAGATGCAAGTTCAAGGAG
CGAAAGGTGGATGGGTAGGTTATATAGGGATATAGCACAGAGATATATAGCAAAGAGATACTTTTGAGCA
ATGTTTGTGGAAGCGGTATTCGCAATGGGAAGCTCC
[37 nt withheld, positions 7107-7143]
A
[37 nt withheld, positions 7145-7181]
ATTTTGTTAAAATTCGCGTTAAATTTTTGTTAAATCAGCTCATTTTTTAACGAATAGCCCGAAATCGGCA
AAATCCCTTATAAATCAAAAGAATAGACCGAGATAGGGTTGAGTGTTGTTCCAGTTTCCAACAAGAGTCC
ACTATTAAAGAACGTGGACTCCAACGTCAAAGGGCGAAAAAGG
[39 nt withheld, positions 7365-7403]
T
[35 nt withheld, positions 7405-7439]
GTAAATCGGAAGGGTAAACGGATG
[32 nt withheld, positions 7464-7495]
G
[124 nt withheld, positions 7497-7620]
GGGGATCGATCCACTAGT
Features (pLannotate 1.2.2; 21 found; start..end, strand, type, name):
      2..443     +  promoter       GAL1 promoter: S. cerevisiae GAL1; inducible promoter, regulated by Gal4
    475..493     +  promoter       T7 promoter: promoter for bacteriophage T7 RNA polymerase
    628..930     -  CDS            ccdB: CCDB_ECOLI - Also known as G, letB, letD. Experimental evidence at protein level: Swiss-Prot protein existence level 1. Toxic component of a type II toxin-antitoxin (TA) system, functioning in plasmid maintainence. Responsible for the post- segregational killing (PSK) of plasmid-free cells, also referred to as a plasmid addiction system. Half-life of over 2 hours. Cell killing by CcdB is accompanied by filamentation, defects in chromosome and plasmid segregation, defects in cell division, formation of anucleate cells, decreased DNA synthesis and plasmid loss. Interferes with the activity of DN
    935..1093    -  CDS            ccdA (fragment): CCDA_ECO57 - Also known as H, letA. Experimental evidence at protein level: Swiss-Prot protein existence level 1. Antitoxin component of a type II toxin-antitoxin (TA) system which inhibits the post-segregational killing (PSK) of plasmid-free cells, also referred to as a plasmid addiction system. Binds to and blocks the activity of CcdB; will also remove bound CcdB protein from the CcdB-GyrA complex by forming a CcdA-CcdB complex, a process termed rejuvenation. Functions as a transcriptional corepressor for the ccdAB operon, repression also requires CcdB (By similarity). From Escherichia coli
   1272..1931    -  CDS            CmR: chloramphenicol acetyltransferase; cat; confers resistance to chloramphenicol
   1932..1961    -  promoter       cat promoter (fragment): promoter of the E. coli cat gene encoding chloramphenicol acetyltransferase
   1985..2015    -  promoter       lac UV5 promoter: E. coli lac promoter with an "up" mutation
   2040..2164    -  protein_bind   attR1: mutant version of attR; recombination site for the Gateway® LR reaction LR Clonase™
   2183..2203    -  CDS            SV40 NLS: nuclear localization signal of SV40 (simian virus 40) large T antigen
   2207..2227    -  CDS            SV40 NLS: nuclear localization signal of SV40 (simian virus 40) large T antigen
   2281..2322    +  CDS            V5 tag: epitope tag from simian virus 5
   2383..2630    +  terminator     CYC1 terminator: S. cerevisiae CYC1; transcription terminator for CYC1
   2642..2695    -  CDS            lacI (fragment): lac repressor; lacI; The lac repressor binds to the lac operator to inhibit transcription in E. coli. This inhibition can be relieved by adding lactose or isopropyl-β-D-thiogalactopyranoside (IPTG).
   2878..3466    -  rep_origin     ori: high-copy-number ColE1/pMB1/pBR322/pUC origin of replication
   3637..4497    -  CDS            AmpR: β-lactamase; bla; confers resistance to ampicillin, carbenicillin, and related antibiotics
   4498..4514    -  promoter       AmpR promoter (fragment): bla
   4593..5396    -  CDS            URA3: orotidine-5'-phosphate decarboxylase, required for uracil biosynthesis; S. cerevisiae URA3; yeast auxotrophic marker, counterselectable with 5-fluoroorotic acid (5-FOA)
   5397..5612    -  promoter       URA3 promoter: S. cerevisiae URA3
   5637..6062    +  CDS            RAF1 (fragment): RAF_YEAST - Experimental evidence at transcript level: Swiss-Prot protein existence level 2. Antagonizes transcriptional repression of recombinase FLP by REP1-REP2. May play a role in plasmid partitioning. From Saccharomyces cerevisiae (strain ATCC 204508 / S288c) (Baker's yeast).
   6216..7096    -  rep_origin     2μ ori: yeast 2μ plasmid origin of replication
   7107..7620    -  rep_origin     M13 ori (sequence partly withheld): M13 bacteriophage origin of replication; arrow indicates direction of (+) strand synthesis
