[The description below was written by a language model from this plasmid's Addgene catalogue record and pLannotate feature annotations shown in this document.]
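Description:
pYEXNH3 is an empty yeast expression backbone derived from Invitrogen's pYES2/CT and adapted for FX (fragment exchange) cloning, a high-throughput subcloning system developed for structural biology. It is an E. coli–S. cerevisiae shuttle vector. In bacteria it replicates from a ColE1/pUC-type origin and carries ampicillin resistance, while in yeast it is maintained episomally through the 2μ origin and selected by URA3 complementation of uracil auxotrophy. An M13 phage origin is also annotated. The catalogue lists the plasmid as low copy even though the annotated bacterial origin is of the high-copy type.

The expression cassette runs from the galactose-inducible, Gal4-regulated GAL1 promoter to the CYC1 terminator, with a T7 promoter just downstream of GAL1. According to the record, an inserted open reading frame acquires an N-terminal decahistidine tag followed by a 3C (PreScission) protease site, allowing affinity purification and subsequent tag removal. These short elements are not called in the automated feature table. In the empty vector, the cloning position is occupied by a counterselection stuffer containing the ccdB gyrase toxin gene, a ccdA fragment and a chloramphenicol acetyltransferase gene. This explains the dual chloramphenicol and ampicillin selection and the need to propagate the plasmid in the ccdB-tolerant strain DB3.1. Replacing the stuffer with a gene of interest removes ccdB, so only recombinant plasmids survive in standard strains. The table also flags an attR1 site, two SV40 NLS matches and a V5 tag near the cassette. These are probably remnants of the stuffer source and the parent vector, and the record assigns them no function. The vector is used for galactose-induced production of His-tagged, cleavable proteins in yeast.
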