Addgene plasmid #49024: pYEXNH3
Purpose: (Empty Backbone) FX cloning Saccharomyces cerevisiae expression vector with GAL1 promoter and N-terminal 10x His tag and 3C protease cleavage site
Depositing lab: Raimund Dutzler & Eric Geertsma. Depositing organization: University of Zurich. Publication: A versatile and efficient high-throughput cloning tool for structural biology. Geertsma ER, Dutzler R. Biochemistry. 2011 Apr 19;50(15):3272-8. Epub 2011 Mar 25. 10.1021/bi200178z PubMed 21410291.
Backbone
  Vector backbone: pYES2/CT
  Backbone manufacturer: Invitrogen
  Backbone size (bp): 7638
  Modifications to backbone: modified for compatibility with FX cloning and added tags/fusion proteins
  Vector type: Yeast Expression
  Promoter: GAL1
  Selectable markers: URA3
  Tag / fusion protein: decaHis (10x His) (N terminal on backbone); 3C protease site (PreScission site) (N terminal on backbone)
Growth in bacteria
  Bacterial resistance: Chloramphenicol and Ampicillin, 25 & 100 μg/mL
  Growth temperature: 37°C
  Growth strain: DB3.1
  Copy number: Low Copy
Gene/Insert
  Cloning method: Unknown
  Sequencing primers: 5′ GAL1; 3′ CYC1
Terms and licenses: Academic/Nonprofit Terms; Industry Terms: Not Available to Industry
Depositor comments: Constructed by Dr. Stephan Schenck, Dutzler lab, Dept of Biochemistry, University of Zurich, Switzerland. The ampicillin resistance cassette is located at bp# 3637-4497.
How to cite: pYEXNH3 was a gift from Raimund Dutzler & Eric Geertsma (Addgene plasmid # 49024 ; http://n2t.net/addgene:49024 ; RRID:Addgene_49024)
