>Addgene plasmid #49024 | pYEXNH3 | addgene partial sequence | sequence record 73165 | CAT-R 5'-GCAACTGACTGAAATGCCTC-3'
ATCAACGGTGGTATATCCAGTGATTTTTTTCTCCATTTTAGCTTCCTTAGCTCCTGAAAATCTCGACGGA
TCCTAACTCAAAATCCACACATTATACGAGCCGGAAGCATAAAGTGTAAAGCCTGGGGTGCCTAATGCGG
CCGCCATAGTGACTGGATATGTTGTGTTTTACAGTATTATGTAGTCTGTTTTTTATGCAAAATCTAATTT
AATATATTGATATTTATATCATTTTACGTTTCTCGTTCAGCTTTTTTGTACAAACTTGTGATATCGAATT
CGCTAGCTACCTTTCTCTTCTTTTTTGGATCTACCTTTCTCTTCTTTTTTGGGGATCCACTAGTTCAGCT
CTTCTGCATAATAACTATCTAGAGGGCCCTTCGAAGGTAAGCCTATCCCTAACCCTCTCCTCGGTCTCGA
TTCTACGCGTACCGGTCATCATCACCATCACCATTGAGTTTAAACCCGCTGATCCTAGAGGGCCGCATCA
TGTAATTAGTTATGTCACGCTTACATTCACGCCCTCCCCCCACATCCGCTCTAACCGAAAAGGAAGGAGT
TAGACAACCTGAAGTCTAGGTCCCTATTTATTTTTTTATAGTTATGTTAGTATTAAGAACGTTATTTATA
TTTCAAATTTTTCTTTTTTTTCTGTACAGACGCGTGTACGCATGTAACATTATACTGAAAACCTTGCTTG
AGAAGGTTTTGGGACGCTCGAAGGCTTTAATTTGCAAGCTGCGGCCCTGCATTAATGAATCGGCCAACGC
GCGGGGAGAGGCGGTTTGCGTATTGGGCGCTATTCCGCTTCCTCGCTCACTGACTCGCTGCGCTCGGTCG
TTCGGCTGCGGCGAGCGGTATCAGCTCACTCAAAGGCGGTAATACGGTTATCCACAGAATCAGGGGATAA
CGCAGGAAAGAACATGTGAGCAAAAGGCCAGCAAAAGGCCAGGAACCGTAAAAAGGCCGCGTTGCTGGCG
TTTTTCCATAGGCTC
