>Addgene plasmid #49024 | pYEXNH3 | addgene partial sequence | sequence record 73167 | ccdb-fwd 5'-GCATGATGACCACCGATATG-3'
AGTGGCTGATCTCAGCCACCGCGAAAATGACATCAAAAACGCCATTAACCTGATGTTCTGGGGAATATAA
ATGTCAGGCTCCCTTATACACAGCCAGTCTGCAGCTCGCTCTTCTACTTGGACCTTGAAACAAAACTTCT
AAATGATGATGATGATGGTGATGATGATGGTGCATGGTTAATGGTACCAAGCTTAATATTCCCTATAGTG
AGTCGTATTACAGCTGCTAGTAGTCCGATCCGGGGTTTTTTCTCCTTGACGTTAAAGTATAGAGGTATAT
TAACAATTTTTTGTTGATACTTTTATTACATTTGAATAAGAAGTAATACAAACCGAAAATGTTGAAAGTA
TTAGTTAAAGTGGTTATGCAGTTTTTGCATTTATATATCTGTTAATAGATCAAAAATCATCGCTTCGCTG
ATTAATTACCCCAGAAATAAGGCTAAAAAACTAATCGCATTATCATCCTATGGTTGTTAATTTGATTCGT
TCATTTGAAGGTTTGTGGGGCCAGGTTACTGCCAATTTTTCCTCTTCATAACCATAAAAGCTAGTATTGT
AGAATCTTTATTGTTCGGAGCAGTGCGGCGCGAGGCACATCTGCGTTTCAGGAACGCGACCGGTGAAGAC
GAGGACGCACGGAGGAGAGTCTTCCTTCGGAGGGCTGTCACCCGCTCGGCGGCTTCTAATCCGTGGACTA
GTGGATCGATCCCC
[124 nt withheld, positions 715-838]
C
[32 nt withheld, positions 840-871]
