>Addgene plasmid #49024 | pYEXNH3 | addgene partial sequence | sequence record 79574 | GAL1 5'-AATATACCTCTATACTTTAACGTC-3'
TACTAGCAGCTGTAATACGACTCACTATAGGGAATATTAAGCTTGGTACCATTAACCATGCACCATCATC
ATCACCATCATCATCATCATTTAGAAGTTTTGTTTCAAGGTCCAAGTAGAAGAGCGAGCTGCAGACTGGC
TGTGTATAAGGGAGCCTGACATTTATATTCCCCAGAACATCAGGTTAATGGCGTTTTTGATGTCATTTTC
GCGGTGGCTGAGATCAGCCACTTCTTCCCCGATAACGGAGACCGGCACACTGGCCATATCGGTGGTCATC
ATGCGCCAGCTTTCATCCCCGATATGCACCACCGGGTAAAGTTCACGGGAGACTTTATCTGACAGCAGAC
GTGCACTGGCCAGGGGGATCACCATCCGTCGCCCGGGCGTGTCAATAATATCACTCTGTACATCCACAAA
CAGACGATAACGGCTCTCTCTTTTATAGGTGTAAACCTTAAACTGCATTTCACCAGCCCCTGTTCTCGTC
AGCAAAAGAGCCGTTCATTTCAATAAACCGGGCGACCTCAGCCATCCCTTCCTGATTTTCCGCTTTCCAG
CGTTCGGCACGCAGACGACGGGCTTCATTCTGCATGGTTGTGCTTACCAGACCGGAGATATTGACATCAT
ATATGCCTTGAGCAACTGATAGCTGTCGCTGTCAACTGTCACTGTAATACGCTGCTTCATAGCATACCTC
TTTTTGACATACTTCGGGTATACATATCAGTATATATTCTTATACCGCAAAAATCAGCGCGCAAATACGC
ATACTGTTATCTGGCTTTTAGTAAGCCGGATCCACGCGTTTACGCCCCGCCCTGCCACTCATCGCAGTAC
TGTTGTAATTCATTAAGCATTCTGCCGACAT
